>Addgene plasmid #51621 | pME-basGal80 | addgene partial sequence | sequence record 80413 | M13_pUC_fwd
TTAAGCTCGGGCCCCAAATAATGATTTTATTTTGACTGATAGTGACCTGTTCGTTGCAACAAATTGATGA
GCAATGCTTTTTTATAATGCCAACTTTGTACAAAAAAGCAGGCTAGACTCTAGAGGGTATATAATGGATC
TCGCGTCTCAGCCTCACTTTGAGCTCCTCCACCATGGACTACAACAAGAGATCTTCGGTCTCAACCGTGC
CTAATGCAGCTCCCATAAGAGTCGGATTCGTCGGTCTCAACGCAGCCAAAGGATGGGCAATCAAGACACA
TTACCCCGCCATACTGCAACTATCGTCACAATTTCAAATCACTGCCTTATACAGTCCAAAAATTGAGACT
TCTATTGCCACCATTCAGCGTCTAAAATTGAGTAATGCCACTGCTTTTCCCACTTTAGAGTCATTTGCAT
CATCTTCCACTATAGATATGATAGTGATAGCTATCCAAGTGGCCAGCCATTATGAAGTTGTTATGCCTCT
CTTGGAATTCTCCAAAAATAATCCGAACCTCAAGTATCTTTTCGTAGAATGGGCCCTTGCATGTTCACTA
GATCAAGCCGAATCCATTTATAAGGCTGCTGCTGAACGTGGGGTTCAAACCATCATCTCTTTACAAGGTC
GTAAATCACCATATATTTTGAGAGCAAAAGAATTAATATCTCAAGGCTATATCGGCGACATTAATTCGAT
CGAGATTGCTGGAAATGGCGGTTGGTACGGCTACGAAAGGCCTGTTAAATCACCAAAATACATCTATGAA
ATCGGGAACGGTGTAGATCTGGTAACCACAACATTTGGTCACACAATCGATATTTTACAATACATGACAA
GTTCGTACTTTTCCAGGATAAATGCAATGGTTTTCAATAATATTCCAGAGCAAGAGCTGATAGATGAGCG
TGGTAACCGATTGGGCCAGCGAGTCCCAAAGACAGTACCGGATCATCTTTTATTCCAAGGCACATTGTTA
AATGGCAATGTTCCAGTGTCATGCAGTTTCAAAGGTGGCAAACCTACCA
