>Addgene plasmid #51621 | pME-basGal80 | addgene partial sequence | sequence record 80418 | M13rev
CTATAGGGGATATCAGCTGGATGGCAAATAATGATTTTATTTTGACTGATAGTGACCTGTTCGTTGCAAC
AAATTGATAAGCAATGCTTTCTTATAATGCCAACTTTGTACAAGAAAGCTGGGTATTATAAACTATAATG
CGAGATATTGCTAACGTTTAATGTGGAGCCCATCATGTTACTTTTATAAACGCTCTCGATTAACCTGTGT
AATATCAGAGCATCCATCAAGGTGGGAAAGCCTTCGAAATCGAAACCTTGCATTACAAATTGTGAGGGTA
ATTCAGGAATTTTCTTTGTATTGAAGTGGAAGTCAGAGATAGATTGATACAGTCGATGAATATTACCCAC
AATGGCATTATAATTTCGTAAATGATATACTTCCATGATTTCTTTACCTGCATCATACCCCGGGTCTAAA
GGAGCTTGTTGTCCATTGGCTAGCGGGAAGTCGTTTGCTCTAGTTCCACTGTAGTAAAGGACCAGATTTG
AAATTTCTGCGAAGCCGGCATCGCCTTCAAGTTTCAAATCTCCCTTGGTACCGTGAATGTCAATGACCAA
ATTTTTGGTAAATTTTTTGGTAGGTTTGCCACCTTTGAAACTGCATGACACTGGAACATTGCCATTTAAC
AATGTGCCTTGGAATAAAAGATGATCCGGTACTGTCTTTGGGACTCGCTGGCCCAATCGGTTACCACGCT
CATCTATCAGCTCTTGCTCTGGAATATTATTGAAAACCATTGCATTTATCCTGGAAAAGTACGAACTTGT
CATGTATTGTAAAATATCGATTGTGTGACCAAATGTTGTGGTTACCAGATCTACACCGTTCCCGATTTCA
TAGATGTATTTTGGTGATTTAACAGGCCTTTCGTAGCCGTACCAACCGCCATTTCCAGCAATCTCGATCG
AATTAATGTCGCCGATATAGCCTTGAGATATTAATTCTTTTGCTCTCAAAATATATGGTGATTTACGACC
TTGTAAAGAGATGATGGTTTG
