>Addgene plasmid #51621 | pME-basGal80 | depositor partial sequence | sequence record 81963 | Sequence of pME-Gal80
CTTTCCTGCGTTATCCCCTGATTCTGTGGATAACCGTATTACCGCCTTTGAGTGAGCTGATACCGCTCGC
CGCAGCCGAACGACCGAGCGCAGCGAGTCAGTGAGCGAGGAAGCGGAAGAGCGCCCAATACGCAAACCGC
CTCTCCCCGCGCGTTGGCCGATTCATTAATGCAGCTGGCACGACAGGTTTCCCGACTGGAAAGCGGGCAG
TGAGCGCAACGCAATTAATACGCGTACCGCTAGCCAGGAAGAGTTTGTAGAAACGCAAAAAGGCCATCCG
TCAGGATGGCCTTCTGCTTAGTTTGATGCCTGGCAGTTTATGGCGGGCGTCCTGCCCGCCACCCTCCGGG
CCGTTGCTTCACAACGTTCAAATCCGCTCCCGGCGGATTTGTCCTACTCAGGAGAGCGTTCACCGACAAA
CAACAGATAAAACGAAAGGCCCAGTCTTCCGACTGAGCCTTTCGTTTTATTTGATGCCTGGCAGTTCCCT
ACTCTCGCGTTAACGCTAGCATGGATGTTTTCCCAGTCACGACGTTGTAAAACGACGGCCAGTCTTAAGC
TCGGGCCCCAAATAATGATTTTATTTTGACTGATAGTGACCTGTTCGTTGCAACAAATTGATGAGCAATG
CTTTTTTATAATGCCAACTTTGTACAAAAAAGCAGGCTCTACCATGGACTACAACAAGAGATCTTCGGTC
TCAACCGTGCCTAATGCAGCTCCCATAAGAGTCGGATTCGTCGGTCTCAACGCAGCCAAAGGATGGGCAA
TCAAGACACATTACCCCGCCATACTGCAACTATCGTCACAATTTCAAATCACTGCCTTATACAGTCCAAA
AATTGAGACTTCTATTGCCACCATTCAGCGTCTAAAATTGAGTAATGCCACTGCTTTTCCCACTTTAGAG
TCATTTGCATCATCTTCCACTATAGATATGATAGTGATAGCTATCCAAGTGGCCAGCCATTATGAAGTTG
TTATGCCTCTCTTGGAATTCTCCAAAAATAATCCGAACCTCAAGTATCTTTTCGTAGAATGGGCCCTTGC
ATGTTCACTAGATCAAGCCGAATCCATTTATAAGGCTGCTGCTGAACGTGGGGTTCAAACCATCATCTCT
TTACAAGGTCGTAAATCACCATATATTTTGAGAGCAAAAGAATTAATATCTCAAGGCTATATCGGCGACA
TTAATTCGATCGAGATTGCTGGAAATGGCGGTTGGTACGGCTACGAAAGGCCTGTTAAATCACCAAAATA
CATCTATGAAATCGGGAACGGTGTAGATCTGGTAACCACAACATTTGGTCACACAATCGATATTTTACAA
TACATGACAAGTTCGTACTTTTCCAGGATAAATGCAATGGTTTTCAATAATATTCCAGAGCAAGAGCTGA
TAGATGAGCGTGGTAACCGATTGGGCCAGCGAGTCCCAAAGACAGTACCGGATCATCTTTTATTCCAAGG
CACATTGTTAAATGGCAATGTTCCAGTGTCATGCAGTTTCAAAGGTGGCAAACCTACCAAAAAATTTACC
AAAAATTTGGTCATTGACATTCACGGTACCAAGGGAGATTTGAAACTTGAAGGCGATGCCGGCTTCGCAG
AAATTTCAAATCTGGTCCTTTACTACAGTGGAACTAGAGCAAACGACTTCCCGCTAGCCAATGGACAACA
AGCTCCTTTAGACCCGGGGTATGATGCAGGTAAAGAAATCATGGAAGTATATCATTTACGAAATTATAAT
GCCATTGTGGGTAATATTCATCGACTGTATCAATCTATCTCTGACTTCCACTTCAATACAAAGAAAATTC
CTGAATTACCCTCACAATTTGTAATGCAAGGTTTCGATTTCGAAGGCTTTCCCACCTTGATGGATGCTCT
GATATTACACAGGTTAATCGAGAGCGTTTATAAAAGTAACATGATGGGCTCCACATTAAACGTTAGCAAT
ATCTCAGCATTATAGTTTATAATACCCAGCTTTCTTGTACAAAGTTGGCATTATAAGAAAGCATTGCTTA
TCAATTTGTTGCAACGAACAGGTCACTATCAGTCAAAATAAAATCATTATTTGCCATCCAGCTGATATCC
CCTATAGTGAGTCGTATTACATGGTCATAGCTGTTTCCTGGCAGCTCTGGCCCGTGTCTCAAAATCTCTG
ATGTTACATTGCACAAGATAAAATAATATCATCATGAACAATAAAACTGTCTGCTTACATAAACAGTAAT
ACAAGGGGTGTTATGAGCCATATTCAACGGGAAACGTCGAGGCCGCGATTAAATTCCAACATGGATGCTG
ATTTATATGGGTATAAATGGGCTCGCGATAATGTCGGGCAATCAGGTGCGACAATCTATCGCTTGTATGG
GAAGCCCGATGCGCCAGAGTTGTTTCTGAAACATGGCAAAGGTAGCGTTGCCAATGATGTTACAGATGAG
ATGGTCAGACTAAACTGGCTGACGGAATTTATGCCTCTTCCGACCATCAAGCATTTTATCCGTACTCCTG
ATGATGCATGGTTACTCACCACTGCGATCCCCGGAAAAACAGCATTCCAGGTATTAGAAGAATATCCTGA
TTCAGGTGAAAATATTGTTGATGCGCTGGCAGTGTTCCTGCGCCGGTTGCATTCGATTCCTGTTTGTAAT
TGTCCTTTTAACAGCGATCGCGTATTTCGTCTCGCTCAGGCGCAATCACGAATGAATAACGGTTTGGTTG
ATGCGAGTGATTTTGATGACGAGCGTAATGGCTGGCCTGTTGAACAAGTCTGGAAAGAAATGCATAAACT
TTTGCCATTCTCACCGGATTCAGTCGTCACTCATGGTGATTTCTCACTTGATAACCTTATTTTTGACGAG
GGGAAATTAATAGGTTGTATTGATGTTGGACGAGTCGGAATCGCAGACCGATACCAGGATCTTGCCATCC
TATGGAACTGCCTCGGTGAGTTTTCTCCTTCATTACAGAAACGGCTTTTTCAAAAATATGGTATTGATAA
TCCTGATATGAATAAATTGCAGTTTCATTTGATGCTCGATGAGTTTTTCTAATCAGAATTGGTTAATTGG
TTGTAACACTGGCAGAGCATTACGCTGACTTGACGGGACGGCGCAAGCTCATGACCAAAATCCCTTAACG
TGAGTTACGCGTCGTTCCACTGAGCGTCAGACCCCGTAGAAAAGATCAAAGGATCTTCTTGAGATCCTTT
TTTTCTGCGCGTAATCTGCTGCTTGCAAACAAAAAAACCACCGCTACCAGCGGTGGTTTGTTTGCCGGAT
CAAGAGCTACCAACTCTTTTTCCGAAGGTAACTGGCTTCAGCAGAGCGCAGATACCAAATACTGTTCTTC
TAGTGTAGCCGTAGTTAGGCCACCACTTCAAGAACTCTGTAGCACCGCCTACATACCTCGCTCTGCTAAT
CCTGTTACCAGTGGCTGCTGCCAGTGGCGATAAGTCGTGTCTTACCGGGTTGGACTCAAGACGATAGTTA
CCGGATAAGGCGCAGCGGTCGGGCTGAACGGGGGGTTCGTGCACACAGCCCAGCTTGGAGCGAACGACCT
ACACCGAACTGAGATACCTACAGCGTGAGCTATGAGAAAGCGCCACGCTTCCCGAAGGGAGAAAGGCGGA
CAGGTATCCGGTAAGCGGCAGGGTCGGAACAGGAGAGCGCACGAGGGAGCTTCCAGGGGGAAACGCCTGG
TATCTTTATAGTCCTGTCGGGTTTCGCCACCTCTGACTTGAGCGTCGATTTTTGTGATGCTCGTCAGGGG
GGCGGAGCCTATGGAAAAACGCCAGCAACGCGGCCTTTTTACGGTTCCTGGCCTTTTGCTGGCCTTTTGC
TCACATGTT
