>Addgene plasmid #51621 | pME-basGal80 | depositor partial sequence | sequence record 81964 | basal promoter (with Kozak)
TTTGTACAAAAAAGCAGGCTAGACTCTAGAGGGTATATAATGGATCTCGCGTCTCAGCCTCACTTTGAGC
TCCTCCACACGCTAGCGCTACCGGTCGCCACC
