[The description below was written by a language model from this plasmid's Addgene catalogue record.]
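Description:
pME-basGal80 is a Gateway middle entry clone (pME backbone) carrying the Saccharomyces cerevisiae GAL80 coding sequence preceded by a basal promoter, intended for building vertebrate expression constructs. It is maintained in E. coli as a high-copy plasmid under kanamycin selection. As an entry clone, the insert would be expected to sit between Gateway att recombination sites so that it can be moved by recombination into a destination vector, typically in combination with 5′ and 3′ entry clones in a multisite assembly. However, no feature table is provided, so the specific att sites, the origin of replication and the exact identity of the basal promoter are not stated in the record. Whether a polyadenylation signal or any tag is included is also not recorded.

Gal80 is the yeast repressor that binds the activation domain of Gal4 and blocks its transcriptional activity. Placing the gene behind a basal (minimal) promoter gives a cassette with little intrinsic activity that depends on nearby enhancer or regulatory sequences. This makes the middle entry clone suited to pairing with a 5′ element containing a cell-type-specific enhancer of interest. The resulting construct expresses Gal80 in a defined cell population, where it suppresses Gal4/UAS-driven transgene expression. The associated work describes this as intersectional regulation in vertebrates: expression of a UAS reporter or effector is restricted to cells that have Gal4 but lack Gal80, refining cell-type-specific expression patterns beyond what a single driver can achieve.
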