Addgene plasmid #51621: pME-basGal80
Purpose: vertebrate expression of Gal80 preceded by a basal promoter
Depositing lab: Joshua Bonkowsky. Depositing organization: University of Utah. Publication: Gal80 intersectional regulation of cell-type specific expression in vertebrates. Fujimoto E, Gaynes B, Brimley CJ, Chien CB, Bonkowsky JL. Dev Dyn. 2011 Oct;240(10):2324-34. doi: 10.1002/dvdy.22734. Epub 2011 Sep 8. PubMed 21905164.
Backbone
  Vector backbone: Gateway middle entry clone (pME)
  Vector type: vertebrate expression
Growth in bacteria
  Bacterial resistance: Kanamycin, 50 μg/mL
  Growth temperature: 37°C
  Growth strain: DH5alpha
  Copy number: High Copy
Gene/Insert
  Gene/Insert name: Gal80
  Species: S. cerevisiae (budding yeast)
  Entrez Gene: GAL80 (a.k.a. YML051W)
  Promoter: basal promoter
  Cloning method: Gateway Cloning
  Sequencing primers: 5′ M13-F20; 3′ M13R
Terms and licenses: Academic/Nonprofit Terms; Industry Terms: Not Available to Industry
How to cite: pME-basGal80 was a gift from Joshua Bonkowsky (Addgene plasmid # 51621 ; http://n2t.net/addgene:51621 ; RRID:Addgene_51621)
